>Addgene plasmid #131918 | pDONR221_MPC1L | addgene full sequence | sequence record 259331 | Addgene NGS Result
CTTTCCTGCGTTATCCCCTGATTCTGTGGATAACCGTATTACCGCCTTTGAGTGAGCTGATACCGCTCGC
CGCAGCCGAACGACCGAGCGCAGCGAGTCAGTGAGCGAGGAAGCGGAAGAGCGCCCAATACGCAAACCGC
CTCTCCCCGCGCGTTGGCCGATTCATTAATGCAGCTGGCACGACAGGTTTCCCGACTGGAAAGCGGGCAG
TGAGCGCAACGCAATTAATACGCGTACCGCTAGCCAGGAAGAGTTTGTAGAAACGCAAAAAGGCCATCCG
TCAGGATGGCCTTCTGCTTAGTTTGATGCCTGGCAGTTTATGGCGGGCGTCCTGCCCGCCACCCTCCGGG
CCGTTGCTTCACAACGTTCAAATCCGCTCCCGGCGGATTTGTCCTACTCAGGAGAGCGTTCACCGACAAA
CAACAGATAAAACGAAAGGCCCAGTCTTCCGACTGAGCCTTTCGTTTTATTTGATGCCTGGCAGTTCCCT
ACTCTCGCGTTAACGCTAGCATGGATGTTTTCCCAGTCACGACGTTGTAAAACGACGGCCAGTCTTAAGC
TCGGGCCCCAAATAATGATTTTATTTTGACTGATAGTGACCTGTTCGTTGCAACACATTGATGAGCAATG
CTTTTTTATAATGCCAACTTTGTACAAAAAAGCAGGCTCCACCATGGCCCGCATGGCCGTGCTGTGGCGG
AAGATGAGAGACAACTTCCAGTCTAAGGAGTTTCGGGAGTATGTGAGCTCCACCCACTTCTGGGGACCTG
CCTTTAGCTGGGGACTGCCACTGGCAGCCTTCAAGGATATGAAGGCCAGCCCCGAGATCATCTCCGGCCG
GATGACCACAGCCCTGATCCTGTATTCCGCCATCTTCATGAGGTTTGCCTACCGCGTGCAGCCTCGGAAC
CTGCTGCTGATGGCCTGCCACTGTACAAATGTGATGGCCCAGTCCGTGCAGGCCTCTAGATATTTGCTCT
ATTACTACGGCGGGGGAGGAGCAGAGGCAAAGGCAAGGGACCCCCCTGCCACCGCCGCCGCCGCCACATC
TCCCGGCAGCCAGCCACCCAAGCAGGCCTCTGACCCAGCTTTCTTGTACAAAGTTGGCATTATAAGAAAG
CATTGCTTATCAATTTGTTGCAACGAACAGGTCACTATCAGTCAAAATAAAATCATTATTTGCCATCCAG
CTGATATCCCCTATAGTGAGTCGTATTACATGGTCATAGCTGTTTCCTGGCAGCTCTGGCCCGTGTCTCA
AAATCTCTGATGTTACATTGCACAAGATAAAAATATATCATCATGAACAATAAAACTGTCTGCTTACATA
AACAGTAATACAAGGGGTGTTATGAGCCATATTCAACGGGAAACGTCGAGGCCGCGATTAAATTCCAACA
TGGATGCTGATTTATATGGGTATAAATGGGCTCGCGATAATGTCGGGCAATCAGGTGCGACAATCTATCG
CTTGTATGGGAAGCCCGATGCGCCAGAGTTGTTTCTGAAACATGGCAAAGGTAGCGTTGCCAATGATGTT
ACAGATGAGATGGTCAGACTAAACTGGCTGACGGAATTTATGCCTCTTCCGACCATCAAGCATTTTATCC
GTACTCCTGATGATGCATGGTTACTCACCACTGCGATCCCCGGAAAAACAGCATTCCAGGTATTAGAAGA
ATATCCTGATTCAGGTGAAAATATTGTTGATGCGCTGGCAGTGTTCCTGCGCCGGTTGCATTCGATTCCT
GTTTGTAATTGTCCTTTTAACAGCGATCGCGTATTTCGTCTCGCTCAGGCGCAATCACGAATGAATAACG
GTTTGGTTGATGCGAGTGATTTTGATGACGAGCGTAATGGCTGGCCTGTTGAACAAGTCTGGAAAGAAAT
GCATAAACTTTTGCCATTCTCACCGGATTCAGTCGTCACTCATGGTGATTTCTCACTTGATAACCTTATT
TTTGACGAGGGGAAATTAATAGGTTGTATTGATGTTGGACGAGTCGGAATCGCAGACCGATACCAGGATC
TTGCCATCCTATGGAACTGCCTCGGTGAGTTTTCTCCTTCATTACAGAAACGGCTTTTTCAAAAATATGG
TATTGATAATCCTGATATGAATAAATTGCAGTTTCATTTGATGCTCGATGAGTTTTTCTAATCAGAATTG
GTTAATTGGTTGTAACACTGGCAGAGCATTACGCTGACTTGACGGGACGGCGCAAGCTCATGACCAAAAT
CCCTTAACGTGAGTTACGCGTCGTTCCACTGAGCGTCAGACCCCGTAGAAAAGATCAAAGGATCTTCTTG
AGATCCTTTTTTTCTGCGCGTAATCTGCTGCTTGCAAACAAAAAAACCACCGCTACCAGCGGTGGTTTGT
TTGCCGGATCAAGAGCTACCAACTCTTTTTCCGAAGGTAACTGGCTTCAGCAGAGCGCAGATACCAAATA
CTGTTCTTCTAGTGTAGCCGTAGTTAGGCCACCACTTCAAGAACTCTGTAGCACCGCCTACATACCTCGC
TCTGCTAATCCTGTTACCAGTGGCTGCTGCCAGTGGCGATAAGTCGTGTCTTACCGGGTTGGACTCAAGA
CGATAGTTACCGGATAAGGCGCAGCGGTCGGGCTGAACGGGGGGTTCGTGCACACAGCCCAGCTTGGAGC
GAACGACCTACACCGAACTGAGATACCTACAGCGTGAGCTATGAGAAAGCGCCACGCTTCCCGAAGGGAG
AAAGGCGGACAGGTATCCGGTAAGCGGCAGGGTCGGAACAGGAGAGCGCACGAGGGAGCTTCCAGGGGGA
AACGCCTGGTATCTTTATAGTCCTGTCGGGTTTCGCCACCTCTGACTTGAGCGTCGATTTTTGTGATGCT
CGTCAGGGGGGCGGAGCCTATGGAAAAACGCCAGCAACGCGGCCTTTTTACGGTTCCTGGCCTTTTGCTG
GCCTTTTGCTCACATGTT
Features (pLannotate 1.2.2; 10 found; start..end, strand, type, name):
    121..213     +  CDS            lacI (fragment): lac repressor; lacI; The lac repressor binds to the lac operator to inhibit transcription in E. coli. This inhibition can be relieved by adding lactose or isopropyl-β-D-thiogalactopyranoside (IPTG).
    268..295     -  terminator     rrnB T2 terminator: transcription terminator T2 from the E. coli rrnB gene
    427..470     +  terminator     rrnB T1 terminator: Escherichia coli rrnB; transcription terminator T1 from the E. coli rrnB gene
    517..553     -  CDS            lacZα (fragment): LacZα fragment of β-galactosidase; lacZ fragment
    569..668     +  protein_bind   attL1: mutant version of attL; recombination site for the Gateway® LR reaction LR Clonase™
    674..1081    +  CDS            MPC1L: MPC1L_HUMAN - Experimental evidence at transcript level: Swiss-Prot protein existence level 2. From Homo sapiens (Human).
   1083..1182    -  protein_bind   attL2: mutant version of attL; recombination site for the Gateway® LR reaction LR Clonase™
   1200..1218    -  promoter       T7 promoter: promoter for bacteriophage T7 RNA polymerase
   1352..2161    +  CDS            KanR: aminoglycoside phosphotransferase; aph(3')-Ia; confers resistance to kanamycin in bacteria or G418 (Geneticin®) in eukaryotes
   2308..2896    +  rep_origin     ori: high-copy-number ColE1/pMB1/pBR322/pUC origin of replication
