[The description below was written by a language model from this plasmid's Addgene catalogue record and pLannotate feature annotations shown in this document.]
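Description:
pDONR221_MPC1L is a Gateway entry clone built on the pDONR221 backbone from Thermo Fisher Scientific, carrying a codon-optimized open reading frame for human MPC1L (also known as SLC54A3), a mitochondrial pyruvate carrier-like member of the solute carrier superfamily. The sequenced plasmid is 2,958 nt in total. It replicates in E. coli from a high-copy ColE1/pUC-type origin and is selected with kanamycin through an aminoglycoside phosphotransferase (KanR) gene. Although the catalogue lists the vector type as mammalian expression, the feature table shows no eukaryotic promoter or polyadenylation signal. The plasmid therefore serves as a donor of the ORF rather than as an expression vector in its own right.

The 408 bp MPC1L coding sequence lies between attL1 and attL2, the recombination sites used in the Gateway LR Clonase reaction. This arrangement allows the ORF to be transferred directionally and in frame into any attR-containing destination vector, which then supplies the promoter, tags and selection markers needed for a given experiment. The rrnB T1 and T2 transcription terminators sit upstream of the cassette, where they limit read-through transcription into the insert during propagation in bacteria. A T7 promoter lies just beyond attL2, oriented toward the insert on the reverse strand. The short lacI and lacZα fragments annotated nearby are backbone remnants with no functional role, and M13 forward and reverse primer sites are used to sequence the insert. The clone is part of the RESOLUTE consortium's plasmid collection, a resource for studying solute carrier transporters, and is intended for subcloning the MPC1L ORF into custom expression vectors.
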