Addgene plasmid #131918: pDONR221_MPC1L
Purpose: Gateway entry clone with codon-optimized ORF sequence for subcloning into custom expression vectors
Depositing lab: RESOLUTE Consortium & Giulio Superti-Furga. Depositing organization: CeMM Research Center for Molecular Medicine. Publication: The RESOLUTE consortium: unlocking SLC transporters for drug discovery. Superti-Furga G, Lackner D, Wiedmer T, Ingles-Prieto A, Barbosa B, Girardi E, Goldmann U, Gurtl B, Klavins K, Klimek C, Lindinger S, Lineiro-Retes E, Muller AC, Onstein S, Redinger G, Reil D, Sedlyarov V, Wolf G, Crawford M, Everley R, ... Steppan CM. Nat Rev Drug Discov. 2020 Jul;19(7):429-430. doi: 10.1038/d41573-020-00056-6. PubMed 32265506.
Backbone
  Vector backbone: pDONR221
  Backbone manufacturer: Thermo Fisher Scientific
  Backbone size w/o insert (bp): 2550
  Vector type: Mammalian Expression
Growth in bacteria
  Bacterial resistance: Kanamycin, 50 μg/mL
  Growth temperature: 37°C
  Growth strain: Stbl3
  Copy number: High Copy
Gene/Insert
  Gene/Insert name: MPC1L (alt name: SLC54A3)
  Species: H. sapiens (human)
  Insert size (bp): 408
  Entrez Gene: MPC1L (a.k.a. SLC54A3)
  Cloning method: Gateway Cloning
  Sequencing primers: 5′ M13-fwd; 3′ M13-rev
Terms and licenses: Academic/Nonprofit Terms; Industry Terms
Depositor comments: For more information on the full Resolute plasmid collection, please see www.addgene.org/depositor-collections/re-solute/. Please provide your feedback on this plasmid to the RESOLUTE consortium by filling out their RESOLUTE repository feedback form: https://forms.office.com/Pages/ResponsePage.aspx?id=0e05yklzmkS7rjFGQL4N7z4feCLQvEJAmVcOCM_u885UN1JJRko0Ukg4TVQwNTZLOUxPQVJWT1NHUCQlQCN0PWcu
How to cite: pDONR221_MPC1L was a gift from RESOLUTE Consortium & Giulio Superti-Furga (Addgene plasmid # 131918 ; http://n2t.net/addgene:131918 ; RRID:Addgene_131918)
