>Addgene plasmid #131918 | pDONR221_MPC1L | depositor partial sequence | sequence record 253236 | Codon-optimized ORF of MPC1L
ATGGCCCGCATGGCCGTGCTGTGGCGGAAGATGAGAGACAACTTCCAGTCTAAGGAGTTTCGGGAGTATG
TGAGCTCCACCCACTTCTGGGGACCTGCCTTTAGCTGGGGACTGCCACTGGCAGCCTTCAAGGATATGAA
GGCCAGCCCCGAGATCATCTCCGGCCGGATGACCACAGCCCTGATCCTGTATTCCGCCATCTTCATGAGG
TTTGCCTACCGCGTGCAGCCTCGGAACCTGCTGCTGATGGCCTGCCACTGTACAAATGTGATGGCCCAGT
CCGTGCAGGCCTCTAGATATTTGCTCTATTACTACGGCGGGGGAGGAGCAGAGGCAAAGGCAAGGGACCC
CCCTGCCACCGCCGCCGCCGCCACATCTCCCGGCAGCCAGCCACCCAAGCAGGCCTCT
